Addgene plasmid #25607: CAPN1
Purpose: Bacterial expression for structure determination; may not be full ORF
Depositing lab: Cheryl Arrowsmith. Depositing organization: University of Toronto.
Backbone
  Vector backbone: pET28a-LIC
  Backbone manufacturer: SGC
  Backbone size w/o insert (bp): 7328
  Vector type: Bacterial Expression
Growth in bacteria
  Bacterial resistance: Kanamycin, 50 μg/mL
  Growth temperature: 37°C
  Growth strain: DH5alpha
  Copy number: Low Copy
Gene/Insert
  Gene/Insert name: CAPN1 (alt names: PDB: 2ARY; Calpain 1; CANP, CANPL1, muCANP, muCL)
  Species: H. sapiens (human)
  Insert size (bp): 996
  Mutation: Contains amino acids 29-360
  Entrez Gene: CAPN1 (a.k.a. CANP, CANP1, CANPL1, SPG76, muCANP, muCL)
  Tag / fusion protein: His (N terminal on insert)
  Cloning method: Restriction Enzyme
  Sequencing primers: 5′ T7; 3′ T7-term
Terms and licenses: Academic/Nonprofit Terms; Industry Terms: Not Available to Industry
Depositor comments: PDB: 2ARY http://www.thesgc.org/structures/2ARY/
How to cite: CAPN1 was a gift from Cheryl Arrowsmith (Addgene plasmid # 25607 ; http://n2t.net/addgene:25607 ; RRID:Addgene_25607)
