[The description below was written by a language model from this plasmid's Addgene catalogue record.]
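Description:
CAPN1 is a bacterial expression plasmid built on the pET28a-LIC backbone, a ligation-independent-cloning derivative of pET28a produced by a structural genomics group. It is maintained in E. coli under kanamycin selection and is recorded as low copy, with DH5alpha listed as the propagation strain. No feature table accompanies the record, so the origin of replication and the promoter are not explicitly stated. However, the listed sequencing primers (T7 forward and T7 terminator) are consistent with the T7 promoter/terminator expression cassette typical of pET vectors, in which transcription depends on T7 RNA polymerase supplied by a suitable expression host.

The insert is a 996 bp fragment of human CAPN1, which encodes the catalytic subunit of calpain 1 (mu-calpain), a calcium-dependent cysteine protease. The construct is not the full open reading frame: it covers only amino acids 29–360. An N-terminal His tag is fused to the insert, allowing purification of the recombinant protein by immobilised metal affinity chromatography. The record does not say whether a protease cleavage site separates the tag from the protein.

The stated purpose is bacterial production of protein for structure determination, and the depositor links the construct to a deposited crystal structure in the Protein Data Bank. It is therefore suited to preparing the truncated calpain 1 fragment for crystallography or related biophysical and biochemical work, rather than to studies needing the full-length enzyme. The cloning method is recorded as restriction enzyme, despite the LIC designation of the backbone.
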