>Addgene plasmid #25607 | CAPN1 | depositor partial sequence | sequence record 12011 | Author sequence
GGCCGCCATGAGAATGCCATCAAATATCTGGGCCAGGATTATGAGCAGCTGCGTGTGCGTTGCCTGCAGA
GCGGCACCCTGTTTCGTGATGAGGCCTTTCCGCCGGTGCCGCAGAGCCTGGGTTATAAAGACCTGGGTCC
GAATAGCAGCAAAACCTATGGCATCAAATGGAAACGTCCGACCGAACTGCTGAGCAACCCGCAGTTTATT
GTGGATGGCGCGACCCGCACCGACATCTGCCAGGGCGCACTGGGCGACTGCTGGCTGCTGGCGGCCATTG
CCAGCCTGACCCTGAACGACACCCTGCTGCATCGTGTGGTTCCGCATGGCCAGAGCTTTCAGAATGGCTA
TGCCGGCATCTTTCATTTTCAGCTGTGGCAGTTTGGCGAGTGGGTGGACGTGGTTGTGGATGACCTGCTG
CCGATCAAAGACGGCAAACTGGTGTTTGTGCATAGCGCCGAAGGCAACGAGTTTTGGAGCGCCCTGCTGG
AGAAAGCCTATGCCAAAGTGAATGGCAGCTATGAGGCCCTGAGCGGCGGTAGCACCAGCGAGGGCTTTGA
GGACTTTACCGGCGGTGTTACCGAGTGGTATGAGCTGCGCAAAGCGCCGAGCGACCTGTATCAGATCATT
CTGAAAGCGCTGGAGCGTGGCAGCCTGCTGGGCTGCAGCATTGACATCAGCAGCGTTCTGGACATGGAGG
CCATCACCTTTAAAAAACTGGTGAAAGGCCATGCCTATAGCGTGACCGGCGCCAAACAGGTGAACTATCG
TGGCCAGGTGGTTAGCCTGATCCGTATGCGTAACCCGTGGGGCGAGGTGGAGTGGACCGGCGCCTGGAGC
GACAGCAGCAGCGAGTGGAACAATGTGGACCCGTATGAACGTGACCAGCTGCGTGTGAAAATGGAGGACG
GCGAGTTTTGGATGAGCTTTCGTGACTTTATGCGTGAGTTTACCCGCCTGGAGATCTGCAACCTGACCCC
GGACGCCCTGAAAAGC
