>Addgene plasmid #25607 | CAPN1 | addgene partial sequence | sequence record 31593 | 25607 with T7-term
GGGCTTGTTAGCAGCCGGATCTCAGTGGTGGTGGTGGTGGTGCTCGAGTGCGGCCGCAAGCTTCGTCATC
AGCTTTTCAGGGCGTCCGGGGTCAGGTTGCAGATCTCCAGGCGGGTAAACTCACGCATAAAGTCACGAAA
GCTCATCCAAAACTCGCCGTCCTCCATTTTCACACGCAGCTGGTCACGTTCATACGGGTCCACATTGTTC
CACTCGCTGCTGCTGTCGCTCCAGGCGCCGGTCCACTCCACCTCGCCCCACGGGTTACGCATACGGATCA
GGCTAACCACCTGGCCACGATAGTTCACCTGTTTGGCGCCGGTCACGCTATAGGCATGGCCTTTCACCAG
TTTTTTAAAGGTGATGGCCTCCATGTCCAGAACGCTGCTGATGTCAATGCTGCAGCCCAGCAGGCTGCCA
CGCTCCAGCGCTTTCAGGATGATCTGATACAGGTCGCTCGGCGCTTTGCGCAGCTCATACCACTCGGTAA
CACCGCCGGTAAAGTCCTCAAAGCCCTCGCTGGTGCTACCGCCGCTCAGGGCCTCATAGCTGCCATTCAC
TTTGGCATAGGCTTTCTCCAGCAGGGCGCTCCAAAACTCGTTGCCTTCGGCGCTATGCACAAACACCAGT
TTGCCGTCTTTGATCGGCAGCAGGTCATCCACAACCACGTCCACCCACTCGCCAAACTGCCACAGCTGAA
AATGAAAGATGCCGGCATAGCCATTCTGAAAGCTCTGGCCATGCGGAACCACACGATGCAGCAGGGTGTC
GTTCAGGGTCAGGCTGGCAATGGCCGCCAGCAGCCAGCAGTCGCCCAGTGCGCCCTGGCAGATGTCGGTG
CGGGTCGCGCCATCCACAATAAACTGCGGGTTGCTCAGCAGTTCGGTCGGACGTTTCCATTTGATGCCAT
AAGTTTTGCTGCTATTCGG
