>Addgene plasmid #25607 | CAPN1 | addgene partial sequence | sequence record 31594 | 25607 with T7
TAATTTTGTTTAACTTTAAGAAGGAGATATACCATGGGCAGCAGCCATCATCATCATCATCACAGCAGCG
GCCTGGTTCCGCGTGGTAGTGGCCGCCATGAGAATGCCATCAAATATCTGGGCCAGGATTATGAGCAGCT
GCGTGTGCGTTGCCTGCAGAGCGGCACCCTGTTTCGTGATGAGGCCTTTCCGCCGGTGCCGCAGAGCCTG
GGTTATAAAGACCTGGGTCCGAATAGCAGCAAAACCTATGGCATCAAATGGAAACGTCCGACCGAACTGC
TGAGCAACCCGCAGTTTATTGTGGATGGCGCGACCCGCACCGACATCTGCCAGGGCGCACTGGGCGACTG
CTGGCTGCTGGCGGCCATTGCCAGCCTGACCCTGAACGACACCCTGCTGCATCGTGTGGTTCCGCATGGC
CAGAGCTTTCAGAATGGCTATGCCGGCATCTTTCATTTTCAGCTGTGGCAGTTTGGCGAGTGGGTGGACG
TGGTTGTGGATGACCTGCTGCCGATCAAAGACGGCAAACTGGTGTTTGTGCATAGCGCCGAAGGCAACGA
GTTTTGGAGCGCCCTGCTGGAGAAAGCCTATGCCAAAGTGAATGGCAGCTATGAGGCCCTGAGCGGCGGT
AGCACCAGCGAGGGCTTTGAGGACTTTACCGGCGGTGTTACCGAGTGGTATGAGCTGCGCAAAGCGCCGA
GCGACCTGTATCAGATCATCCTGAAAGCGCTGGAGCGTGGCAGCCTGCTGGGCTGCAGCATTGACATCAG
CAGCGTTCTGGACATGGAGGCCATCACCTTTAAAAAACTGGTGAAAGGCCATGCCTATAGCGTGACCGGC
GCCAAACAGGTGAACTATCGTGGCCAGGTGGTTAGCCTGATCCGTATGCGTAACCCGTGGGGCGAGGTGG
AGTGAC
